>Addgene plasmid #167389 | pMSR:MSMEG_5122:Dendra | depositor partial sequence | sequence record 325217 | partial
ATGACGTACGTCATTGCCGAACCCTGCGTCGACGTCAAGGACAAGGCATGCATCGAGGAATGCCCTGTCG
ATTGCATCTACGAGGGCGCACGCATGCTGTACATCCACCCCGACGAATGCGTGGACTGTGGCGCCTGTGA
GCCGGTCTGCCCCGTCGAGGCCATCTACTACGAAGATGATGTGCCTGACCAGTGGAGCAGCTATGCCCAG
GCCAACGCCGACTTCTTCGCCGAACTCGGCTCGCCGGGCGGGGCCTCGAAGGTGGGTCAGACGGACAACG
ATCCGCAGGCCATCAAGGATCTTCCGCCTCAGGGTGAGGAC
