[The description below was written by a language model from this plasmid's Addgene catalogue record.]
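Description:
pMSR:MSMEG_5122:Dendra is a bacterial expression plasmid built on the pMSR:Dendra backbone, an integrating mycobacterial vector that targets the L5 phage attachment site, so that the construct is expected to insert as a single copy into the mycobacterial chromosome rather than replicate episomally. In E. coli it is maintained as a high-copy plasmid, and selection is by apramycin resistance. The record also notes that the vector supports T7-driven expression in E. coli, so the same clone can serve for protein production in that host. No feature table is provided, so the replication origin, the integrase cassette and the exact layout of the elements are not documented here.

The insert is the Mycobacterium smegmatis open reading frame MSMEG_5122, derived from the reference M. smegmatis genome sequence; the record does not state the function of the encoded protein. It was introduced by ligation-independent cloning between an AseI site, which was destroyed, and a HindIII site, which was retained. Expression in mycobacteria is driven by the pmycTetO promoter, a mycobacterial promoter carrying tet operator sequences, which typically permits tetracycline-regulated control in strains supplying a Tet repressor. The gene is fused at its C terminus, through a glycine-alanine linker, to Dendra2, a green-to-red photoconvertible fluorescent protein, followed by a single FLAG epitope. This arrangement allows live-cell localisation and photoconversion-based tracking of the protein, as well as immunodetection or affinity purification through the FLAG tag. The plasmid belongs to a systematic mycobacterial resource collection of C-terminal fluorescent fusions.
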