Addgene plasmid #167389: pMSR:MSMEG_5122:Dendra
Purpose: C-term fluorescent fusion
Depositing lab: Keith Derbyshire & Joseph Wade. Depositing organization: Wadsworth Center, New York State Department of Health. Publication: A Mycobacterial Systems Resource for the Research Community. Judd JA, Canestrari J, Clark R, Joseph A, Lapierre P, Lasek-Nesselquist E, Mir M, Palumbo M, Smith C, Stone M, Upadhyay A, Wirth SE, Dedrick RM, Meier CG, Russell DA, Dills A, Dove E, Kester J, Wolf ID, Zhu J, Rubin ER, Fortune S, Hatfull GF, Gray TA, Wade JT, Derbyshire KM. mBio. 2021 Mar 2;12(2). pii: mBio.02401-20. doi: 10.1128/mBio.02401-20. PubMed 33653882.
Backbone
  Vector backbone: pMSR:Dendra
  Vector type: Bacterial Expression ; Integrating Mycobacterial Expression Vector attL5. T7 expression in E. coli
Growth in bacteria
  Bacterial resistance: Apramycin, 25 μg/mL
  Growth temperature: 37°C
  Growth strain: DH5alpha
  Copy number: High Copy
Gene/Insert
  Gene/Insert name: MSMEG_5122
  Species: M. smegmatis
  Promoter: pmycTetO
  Tag / fusion protein: Gly-Ala Linker/Dendra2/1x Flag Tag (C terminal on insert)
  Cloning method: Ligation Independent Cloning
  Sequencing primers: 5′ TGATAGAGTTTGTCCTCCCTATCAG; 3′ TCCATATGCACCTTGACACG
Resource information
  A portion of this plasmid was derived from a plasmid made by: CP000480.1
Terms and licenses: Academic/Nonprofit Terms; Industry Terms: Not Available to Industry
Depositor comments: 5' cloning site: AseI (destroyed), 3' cloning site: HindIII (not destroyed)
How to cite: pMSR:MSMEG_5122:Dendra was a gift from Keith Derbyshire & Joseph Wade (Addgene plasmid # 167389 ; http://n2t.net/addgene:167389 ; RRID:Addgene_167389)
